Addgene plasmid #11558: pEBB-XIAP
Depositing lab: Jon Ashwell. Depositing organization: National Cancer Institute (NCI). Publication: Ubiquitin protein ligase activity of IAPs and their degradation in proteasomes in response to apoptotic stimuli. Yang Y, Fang S, Jensen JP, Weissman AM, Ashwell JD. Science 2000 May 5;288(5467):874-7. 10.1126/science.288.5467.874 PubMed 10797013.
Backbone
  Vector backbone: pEBB
  Backbone size w/o insert (bp): 5353
  Vector type: Mammalian Expression
Growth in bacteria
  Bacterial resistance: Ampicillin, 100 μg/mL
  Growth temperature: 37°C
  Growth strain: DH5alpha
  Copy number: High Copy
Gene/Insert
  Gene/Insert name: XIAP
  Species: H. sapiens (human)
  Insert size (bp): 1500
  Entrez Gene: XIAP (a.k.a. API3, BIRC4, IAP-3, ILP1, MIHA, XLP2, hIAP-3, hIAP3)
  Tag / fusion protein: Flag (N terminal on backbone)
  Cloning method: Restriction Enzyme; 5′ cloning site BamH1 (not destroyed); 3′ cloning site NotI (not destroyed)
  Sequencing primers: 5′ cctattgtgctgatg
Resource information
  A portion of this plasmid was derived from a plasmid made by: Dr Colin Duckett
Terms and licenses: Academic/Nonprofit Terms; Industry Terms: Not Available to Industry
How to cite: pEBB-XIAP was a gift from Jon Ashwell (Addgene plasmid # 11558 ; http://n2t.net/addgene:11558 ; RRID:Addgene_11558)
