[The description below was written by a language model from this plasmid's Addgene catalogue record and pLannotate feature annotations shown in this document.]
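Description:
pEBB-XIAP is a mammalian expression plasmid that carries the human XIAP coding sequence (also known as BIRC4, API3 or hIAP-3) in the pEBB backbone. It is propagated in E. coli as a high-copy plasmid through a ColE1/pUC-type origin and selected with ampicillin via the β-lactamase gene and its own promoter. The sequenced record is about 7 kb, consistent with a roughly 5.4 kb backbone plus a 1.5 kb insert. It also contains an f1 phage origin and assorted cloning-vector remnants (lac promoter/operator, and lacZα, lacI, rop and bom fragments) that have no evident role in expression. No mammalian selection marker is annotated.

Expression is driven by the strong constitutive human EF-1α promoter. Just upstream lie an SV40 early promoter segment and a short small t antigen fragment, which appear to be backbone carry-over. The XIAP open reading frame was cloned between BamHI and NotI sites, both retained. It sits directly downstream of a backbone-encoded FLAG epitope, giving an N-terminally FLAG-tagged protein that can be detected or immunoprecipitated with anti-FLAG antibodies. The annotation labels this short match as a 3xFLAG fragment, but its length suggests a single epitope. Downstream of the insert the table annotates a G-CSF stem-loop destabilising element, presumably part of a G-CSF-derived 3′ region; no polyadenylation signal is explicitly annotated.

XIAP is a direct inhibitor of caspases 3, 7 and 9 and also acts as an E3 ubiquitin ligase. In line with the associated publication on the ubiquitin ligase activity of IAPs and their proteasomal degradation, the plasmid suits transient overexpression of tagged XIAP in mammalian cells to study apoptosis regulation, ubiquitination and protein turnover.
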