Features (pLannotate 1.2.2; 19 found; start..end, strand, type, name):
     55..76      +  protein_bind   CAP binding site: CAP binding activates transcription in the presence of cAMP. E. coli catabolite activator protein
     91..121     +  promoter       lac promoter: promoter for the E. coli lac operon
    129..145     +  protein_bind   lac operator: The lac repressor binds to the lac operator to inhibit transcription in E. coli. This inhibition can be relieved by adding lactose or isopropyl-β-D-thiogalactopyranoside (IPTG). lac repressor encoded by lacI
    201..411     +  promoter       SV40 promoter: SV40 early promoter
    433..499     +  CDS            small t antigen (fragment): SV40 (simian virus 40) small t antigen
    506..1684    +  promoter       EF-1α promoter: strong constitutive promoter for human elongation factor EF-1α
   1739..1759    +  CDS            3xFLAG (fragment): three tandem FLAG® epitope tags
   1770..3260    +  CDS            XIAP: XIAP_HUMAN - Also known as API3, BIRC4, IAP3. Experimental evidence at protein level: Swiss-Prot protein existence level 1. Multi-functional protein which regulates not only caspases and apoptosis, but also modulates inflammatory signaling and immunity, copper homeostasis, mitogenic kinase signaling, cell proliferation, as well as cell invasion and metastasis. Acts as a direct caspase inhibitor. Directly bind to the active site pocket of CASP3 and CASP7 and obstructs substrate entry. Inactivates CASP9 by keeping it in a monomeric, inactive state. Acts as an E3 ubiquitin-protein ligase regulati
   3348..3371    +  misc_feature   MCS (fragment): pBluescript multiple cloning site
   3399..3491    +  ncRNA          G-CSF SLDE: Accession: RF00183 - G-CSF factor stem-loop destabilising element (SLDE)
   4062..4219    +  CDS            lacZα (fragment): LacZα fragment of β-galactosidase; lacZ fragment
   4225..4276    -  misc_feature   bom (fragment): basis of mobility region from pBR322
   4295..4750    +  rep_origin     f1 ori (sequence partly withheld): f1 bacteriophage origin of replication; arrow indicates direction of (+) strand synthesis
   4751..4800    -  misc_feature   bom (fragment): basis of mobility region from pBR322
   4902..4937    -  CDS            rop (fragment): Rop protein, which maintains plasmids at low copy number; rop
   5032..5136    +  promoter       AmpR promoter: bla
   5137..5997    +  CDS            AmpR: β-lactamase; bla; confers resistance to ampicillin, carbenicillin, and related antibiotics
   6168..6756    +  rep_origin     ori: high-copy-number ColE1/pMB1/pBR322/pUC origin of replication
   6939..42      +  CDS            lacI (fragment) (across the origin): lac repressor; lacI; The lac repressor binds to the lac operator to inhibit transcription in E. coli. This inhibition can be relieved by adding lactose or isopropyl-β-D-thiogalactopyranoside (IPTG).
>Addgene plasmid #11558 | pEBB-XIAP | addgene full sequence | sequence record 224395 | Addgene NGS Result
CAGCTGGCACGACAGGTTTCCCGACTGGAAAGCGGGCAGTGAGCGCAACGCAATTAATGTGAGTTAGCTC
ACTCATTAGGCACCCCAGGCTTTACACTTTATGCTTCCGGCTCGTATGTTGTGTGGAATTGTGAGCGGAT
AACAATTTCACACAGGAAACAGCTATGACCATGATTACGCCAAGCTTAATTCCCTCCCCAGCAGGCAGAA
GTATGCAAAGCATGCATCTCAATTAGTCAGCAACCATAGTCCCGCCCCTAACTCCGCCCATCCCGCCCCT
AACTCCGCCCAGTTCCGCCCATTCTCCGCCCCATGGCTGACTAATTTTTTTTATTTATGCAGAGGCCGAG
GCCGCCTCGGCCTCTGAGCTATTCCAGAAGTAGTGAGGAGGCTTTTTTGGAGGCCTAGGCTTTTGCAAAA
AGCTTTGCAAAGATGGATAAAGTTTTAAACAGAGAGGAATCTTTGCAGCTAATGGACCTTCTAGGTCTTG
AAAGGAGTGGGAATTGGCTCCGGTGCCCGTCAGTGGGCAGAGCGCACATCGCCCACAGTCCCCGAGAAGT
TGGGGGGAGGGGTCGGCAATTGAACCGGTGCCTAGAGAAGGTGGCGCGGGGTAAACTGGGAAAGTGATGT
CGTGTACTGGCTCCGCCTTTTTCCCGAGGGTGGGGGAGAACCGTATATAAGTGCAGTAGTCGCCGTGAAC
GTTCTTTTTCGCAACGGGTTTGCCGCCAGAACACAGGTAAGTGCCGTGTGTGGTTCCCGCGGGCCTGGCC
TCTTTACGGGTTATGGCCCTTGCGTGCCTTGAATTACTTCCACCTGGCTGCAGTACGTGATTCTTGATCC
CGAGCTTCGGGTTGGAAGTGGGTGGGAGAGTTCGAGGCCTTGCGCTTAAGGAGCCCCTTCGCCTCGTGCT
TGAGTTGAGGCCTGGCCTGGGCGCTGGGGCCGCCGCGTGCGAATCTGGTGGCACCTTCGCGCCTGTCTCG
CTGCTTTCGATAAGTCTCTAGCCATTTAAAATTTTTGATGACCTGCTGCGACGCTTTTTTTCTGGCAAGA
TAGTCTTGTAAATGCGGGCCAAGATCTGCACACTGGTATTTCGGTTTTTGGGGCCGCGGGCGGCGACGGG
GCCCGTGCGTCCCAGCGCACATGTTCGGCGAGGCGGGGCCTGCGAGCGCGGCCACCGAGAATCGGACGGG
GGTAGTCTCAAGCTGGCCGGCCTGCTCTGGTGCCTGGCCTCGCGCCGCCGTGTATCGCCCCGCCCTGGGC
GGCAAGGCTGGCCCGGTCGGCACCAGTTGCGTGAGCGGAAAGATGGCCGCTTCCCGGCCCTGCTGCAGGG
AGCTCAAAATGGAGGACGCGGCGCTCGGGAGAGCGGGCGGGTGAGTCACCCACACAAAGGAAAAGGGCCT
TTCCGTCCTCAGCCGTCGCTTCATGTGACTCCACGGAGTACCGGGCGCCGTCCAGGCACCTCGATTAGTT
CTCGAGCTTTTGGAGTACGTCGTCTTTAGGTTGGGGGGAGGGGTTTTATGCGATGGAGTTTCCCCACACT
GAGTGGGTGGAGACTGAAGTTAGGCCAGCTTGGCACTTGATGTAATTCTCCTTGGAATTTGCCCTTTTTG
AGTTTGGATCTTGGTTCATTCTCAAGCCTCAGACAGTGGTTCAAAGTTTTTTTCTTCCATTTCAGGTGTC
GTGAGGAATTCTCTAGAGATCCCTCGACCTCGAGATCCATTGTGCTGGATCTCACCATGGACTACAAAGA
CGATGACGACAAGGGATCCATGACTTTTAACAGTTTTGAAGGATCTAAAACTTGTGTACCTGCAGACATC
AATAAGGAAGAAGAATTTGTAGAAGAGTTTAATAGATTAAAAACTTTTGCTAATTTTCCAAGTGGTAGTC
CTGTTTCAGCATCAACACTGGCACGAGCAGGGTTTCTTTATACTGGTGAAGGAGATACCGTGCGGTGCTT
TAGTTGTCATGCAGCTGTAGATAGATGGCAATATGGAGACTCAGCAGTTGGAAGACACAGGAAAGTATCC
CCAAATTGCAGATTTATCAACGGCTTTTATCTTGAAAATAGTGCCACGCAGTCTACAAATTCTGGTATCC
AGAATGGTCAGTACAAAGTTGAAAACTATCTGGGAAGCAGAGATCATTTTGCCTTAGACAGGCCATCTGA
GACACATGCAGACTATCTTTTGAGAACTGGGCAGGTTGTAGATATATCAGACACCATATACCCGAGGAAC
CCTGCCATGTATAGTGAAGAAGCTAGATTAAAGTCCTTTCAGAACTGGCCAGACTATGCTCACCTAACCC
CAAGAGAGTTAGCAAGTGCTGGACTCTACTACACAGGTATTGGTGACCAAGTGCAGTGCTTTTGTTGTGG
TGGAAAACTGAAAAATTGGGAACCTTGTGATCGTGCCTGGTCAGAACACAGGCGACACTTTCCTAATTGC
TTCTTTGTTTTGGGCCGGAATCTTAATATTCGAAGTGAATCTGATGCTGTGAGTTCTGATAGGAATTTCC
CAAATTCAACAAATCTTCCAAGAAATCCATCCATGGCAGATTATGAAGCACGGATCTTTACTTTTGGGAC
ATGGATATACTCAGTTAACAAGGAGCAGCTTGCAAGAGCTGGATTTTATGCTTTAGGTGAAGGTGATAAA
GTAAAGTGCTTTCACTGTGGAGGAGGGCTAACTGATTGGAAGCCCAGTGAAGACCCTTGGGAACAACATG
CTAAATGGTATCCAGGGTGCAAATATCTGTTAGAACAGAAGGGACAAGAATATATAAACAATATTCATTT
AACTCATTCACTTGAGGAGTGTCTGGTAAGAACTACTGAGAAAACACCATCACTAACTAGAAGAATTGAT
GATACCATCTTCCAAAATCCTATGGTACAAGAAGCTATACGAATGGGGTTCAGTTTCAAGGACATTAAGA
AAATAATGGAGGAAAAAATTCAGATATCTGGGAGCAACTATAAATCACTTGAGGTTCTGGTTGCAGATCT
AGTGAATGCTCAGAAAGACAGTATGCCAGATGAGTCAAGTCAGACTTCATTACAGAAAGAGATTAGTACT
GAAGAGCAGCTAAGGCGCCTGCAAGAGGAGAAGCTTTGCAAAATCTGTATGGATAGAAATATTGCTATCG
TTTTTGTTCCTTGTGGACATCTAGTCACTTGTAAACAATGTGCTGAAGCAGTTGACAAGTGTCCCATGTG
CTACACAGTCATTACTTTCAAGCAAAAAATTTTTATGTCTTAATCTAACTCTATAGTAGGCATGTTATGT
TGTTCTTATTACCCTGATTGAATGTGTGATGTGAACTGACTTTAAGTAATCAGGATTGAATTCGATATCA
AGCTTATCGATTGACTGACTGAGCGGCCGCGACTCTAGAGTGAGGGTCCCCACCTGGGACCCTTGAGAGT
ATCAGGTCTCCCACGTGGGAGACAAGAAATCCCTGTTTAATATTTAAACAGCAGTGTTCCCCATCTGGGT
CCTTGCACCCCTCACTCTGGCCTCAGCCGACTGCACAGCGGCCCCTGCATCCCCTTGGCTGTGAGGCCCC
TGGACAAGCAGAGGTGGCCAGAGCTGGGAGGCATGGCCCTGGGGTCCCACGAATTTGCTGGGGAATCTCG
TTTTTCTTCTTAAGACTTTTGGGACATGGTTTGACTCCCGAACATCACCGACGTGTCTCCTGTTTTTCTG
GGTGGCCTCGGGACACCTGCCCTGCCCCCACGAGGGTCAGGACTGTGACTCTTTTTAGGGCCAGGCAGGT
GCCTGGACATTTGCCTTGCTGGACGGGGACTGGGGATGTGGGAGGGAGCAGACAGGAGGAATCATGTCAG
GCCTGTGTGTGAAAGGAAGCTCCACTGTCACCCTCCACCTCTTCACCCCCCACTCACCAGTGTCCCCTCC
ACTGTCACATTGTAACTGAACTTCAGGATAATAAAGTGTTTGCCTCCAAAAAAAAAAAAAAAAAAAAAAA
AAAAAAAAAAAAAAAAAAAAAAAAAAAAAAAAAAAAAAAAAAAAAAAAAAAAAAAAAAAAAAAAAAACCG
AATTCACTGGCCGTCGTTTTACAACGTCGTGACTGGGAAAACCCTGGCGTTACCCAACTTAATCGCCTTG
CAGCACATCCCCCTTTCGCCAGCTGGCGTAATAGCGAAGAGGCCCGCACCGATCGCCCTTCCCAACAGTT
GCGCAGCCTGAATGGCGAATGGCGCCTGATGCGGTATTTTCTCCTTACGCATCTGTGCGGTATTTCACAC
CGCATA
[95 nt withheld, positions 4277-4371]
T
[46 nt withheld, positions 4373-4418]
C
[141 nt withheld, positions 4420-4560]
CCTTTGACGTTGGAGTCCACGTTCTTT
[37 nt withheld, positions 4588-4624]
ACTCTATCTCGGGCTATTCTTTTGATTTATAAGGGATTTTGCCGATTTCGGTCTATTGGTTAAAAAATGA
GCTGATTTAACAAAAATTTAACGCGAATTTTAACAAAATATTAACGTTTACAATTTTATGGTGCACTCTC
AGTACAATCTGCTCTGATGCCGCATAGTTAAGCCAGCCCCGACACCCGCCAACACCCGCTGACGCGCCCT
GACGGGCTTGTCTGCTCCCGGCATCCGCTTACAGACAAGCTGTGACCGTCTCCGGGAGCTGCATGTGTCA
GAGGTTTTCACCGTCATCACCGAAACGCGCGAGACGAAAGGGCCTCGTGATACGCCTATTTTTATAGGTT
AATGTCATGATAATAATGGTTTCTTAGACGTCAGGTGGCACTTTTCGGGGAAATGTGCGCGGAACCCCTA
TTTGTTTATTTTTCTAAATACATTCAAATATGTATCCGCTCATGAGACAATAACCCTGATAAATGCTTCA
ATAATATTGAAAAAGGAAGAGTATGAGTATTCAACATTTCCGTGTCGCCCTTATTCCCTTTTTTGCGGCA
TTTTGCCTTCCTGTTTTTGCTCACCCAGAAACGCTGGTGAAAGTAAAAGATGCTGAAGATCAGTTGGGTG
CACGAGTGGGTTACATCGAACTGGATCTCAACAGCGGTAAGATCCTTGAGAGTTTTCGCCCCGAAGAACG
TTTTCCAATGATGAGCACTTTTAAAGTTCTGCTATGTGGCGCGGTATTATCCCGTATTGACGCCGGGCAA
GAGCAACTCGGTCGCCGCATACACTATTCTCAGAATGACTTGGTTGAGTACTCACCAGTCACAGAAAAGC
ATCTTACGGATGGCATGACAGTAAGAGAATTATGCAGTGCTGCCATAACCATGAGTGATAACACTGCGGC
CAACTTACTTCTGACAACGATCGGAGGACCGAAGGAGCTAACCGCTTTTTTGCACAACATGGGGGATCAT
GTAACTCGCCTTGATCGTTGGGAACCGGAGCTGAATGAAGCCATACCAAACGACGAGCGTGACACCACGA
TGCCTGTAGCAATGGCAACAACGTTGCGCAAACTATTAACTGGCGAACTACTTACTCTAGCTTCCCGGCA
ACAATTAATAGACTGGATGGAGGCGGATAAAGTTGCAGGACCACTTCTGCGCTCGGCCCTTCCGGCTGGC
TGGTTTATTGCTGATAAATCTGGAGCCGGTGAGCGTGGGTCTCGCGGTATCATTGCAGCACTGGGGCCAG
ATGGTAAGCCCTCCCGTATCGTAGTTATCTACACGACGGGGAGTCAGGCAACTATGGATGAACGAAATAG
ACAGATCGCTGAGATAGGTGCCTCACTGATTAAGCATTGGTAACTGTCAGACCAAGTTTACTCATATATA
CTTTAGATTGATTTAAAACTTCATTTTTAATTTAAAAGGATCTAGGTGAAGATCCTTTTTGATAATCTCA
TGACCAAAATCCCTTAACGTGAGTTTTCGTTCCACTGAGCGTCAGACCCCGTAGAAAAGATCAAAGGATC
TTCTTGAGATCCTTTTTTTCTGCGCGTAATCTGCTGCTTGCAAACAAAAAAACCACCGCTACCAGCGGTG
GTTTGTTTGCCGGATCAAGAGCTACCAACTCTTTTTCCGAAGGTAACTGGCTTCAGCAGAGCGCAGATAC
CAAATACTGTTCTTCTAGTGTAGCCGTAGTTAGGCCACCACTTCAAGAACTCTGTAGCACCGCCTACATA
CCTCGCTCTGCTAATCCTGTTACCAGTGGCTGCTGCCAGTGGCGATAAGTCGTGTCTTACCGGGTTGGAC
TCAAGACGATAGTTACCGGATAAGGCGCAGCGGTCGGGCTGAACGGGGGGTTCGTGCACACAGCCCAGCT
TGGAGCGAACGACCTACACCGAACTGAGATACCTACAGCGTGAGCTATGAGAAAGCGCCACGCTTCCCGA
AGGGAGAAAGGCGGACAGGTATCCGGTAAGCGGCAGGGTCGGAACAGGAGAGCGCACGAGGGAGCTTCCA
GGGGGAAACGCCTGGTATCTTTATAGTCCTGTCGGGTTTCGCCACCTCTGACTTGAGCGTCGATTTTTGT
GATGCTCGTCAGGGGGGCGGAGCCTATGGAAAAACGCCAGCAACGCGGCCTTTTTACGGTTCCTGGCCTT
TTGCTGGCCTTTTGCTCACATGTTCTTTCCTGCGTTATCCCCTGATTCTGTGGATAACCGTATTACCGCC
TTTGAGTGAGCTGATACCGCTCGCCGCAGCCGAACGACCGAGCGCAGCGAGTCAGTGAGCGAGGAAGCGG
AAGAGCGCCCAATACGCAAACCGCCTCTCCCCGCGCGTTGGCCGATTCATTAATG
