>Addgene plasmid #11558 | pEBB-XIAP | addgene partial sequence | sequence record 21400 | EF1a-F 5'-TCAAGCCTCAGACAGTGGTTC-3'
TCGTGGAGGATTCTCTAGAGATCCCTCGACCTCGAGATCCATTGTGCTGGATCTCACCATGGACTACAAA
GACGATGACGACAAGGGATCCATGACTTTTAACAGTTTTGAAGGATCTAAAACTTGTGTACCTGCAGACA
TCAATAAGGAAGAAGAATTTGTAGAAGAGTTTAATAGATTAAAAACTTTTGCTAATTTTCCAAGTGGTAG
TCCTGTTTCAGCATCAACACTGGCACGAGCAGGGTTTCTTTATACTGGTGAAGGAGATACCGTGCGGTGC
TTTAGTTGTCATGCAGCTGTAGATAGATGGCAATATGGAGACTCAGCAGTTGGAAGACACAGGAAAGTAT
CCCCAAATTGCAGATTTATCAACGGCTTTTATCTTGAAAATAGTGCCACGCAGTCTACAAATTCTGGTAT
CCAGAATGGTCAGTACAAAGTTGAAAACTATCTGGGAAGCAGAGATCATTTTGCCTTAGACAGGCCATCT
GAGACACATGCAGACTATCTTTTGAGAACTGGGCAGGTTGTAGATATATCAGACACCATATACCCGAGGA
ACCCTGCCATGTATAGTGAAGAAGCTAGATTAAAGTCCTTTCAGAACTGGCCAGACTATGCTCACCTAAC
CCCAAGAGAGTTAGCAAGTGCTGGACTCTACTACACAGGTATTGGTGACCAAGTGCAGTGCTTTTGTTGT
GGTGGAAAACTGAAAAATTGGGAACCTTGTGA
